>Addgene plasmid #144051 | TFORF2608 | addgene full sequence | sequence record 400509 | Addgene NGS Result
TTAATGTAGTCTTATGCAATACTCTTGTAGTCTTGCAACATGGTAACGATGAGTTAGCAACATGCCTTAC
AAGGAGAGAAAAAGCACCGTGCATGCCGATTGGTGGAAGTAAGGTGGTACGATCGTGCCTTATTAGGAAG
GCAACAGACGGGTCTGACATGGATTGGACGAACCACTGAATTGCCGCATTGCAGAGATATTGTATTTAAG
TGCCTAGCTCGATACATAAACGGGTCTCTCTGGTTAGACCAGATCTGAGCCTGGGAGCTCTCTGGCTAAC
TAGGGAACCCACTGCTTAAGCCTCAATAAAGCTTGCCTTGAGTGCTTCAAGTAGTGTGTGCCCGTCTGTT
GTGTGACTCTGGTAACTAGAGATCCCTCAGACCCTTTTAGTCAGTGTGGAAAATCTCTAGCAGTGGCGCC
CGAACAGGGACTTGAAAGCGAAAGGGAAACCAGAGGAGCTCTCTCGACGCAGGACTCGGCTTGCTGAAGC
GCGCACGGCAAGAGGCGAGGGGCGGCGACTGGTGAGTACGCCAAAAATTTTGACTAGCGGAGGCTAGAAG
GAGAGAGATGGGTGCGAGAGCGTCAGTATTAAGCGGGGGAGAATTAGATCGCGATGGGAAAAAATTCGGT
TAAGGCCAGGGGGAAAGAAAAAATATAAATTAAAACATATAGTATGGGCAAGCAGGGAGCTAGAACGATT
CGCAGTTAATCCTGGCCTGTTAGAAACATCAGAAGGCTGTAGACAAATACTGGGACAGCTACAACCATCC
CTTCAGACAGGATCAGAAGAACTTAGATCATTATATAATACAGTAGCAACCCTCTATTGTGTGCATCAAA
GGATAGAGATAAAAGACACCAAGGAAGCTTTAGACAAGATAGAGGAAGAGCAAAACAAAAGTAAGACCAC
CGCACAGCAAGCGGCCGCTGATCTTCAGACCTGGAGGAGGAGATATGAGGGACAATTGGAGAAGTGAATT
ATATAAATATAAAGTAGTAAAAATTGAACCATTAGGAGTAGCACCCACCAAGGCAAAGAGAAGAGTGGTG
CAGAGAGAAAAAAGAGCAGTGGGAATAGGAGCTTTGTTCCTTGGGTTCTTGGGAGCAGCAGGAAGCACTA
TGGGCGCAGCGTCAATGACGCTGACGGTACAGGCCAGACAATTATTGTCTGGTATAGTGCAGCAGCAGAA
CAATTTGCTGAGGGCTATTGAGGCGCAACAGCATCTGTTGCAACTCACAGTCTGGGGCATCAAGCAGCTC
CAGGCAAGAATCCTGGCTGTGGAAAGATACCTAAAGGATCAACAGCTCCTGGGGATTTGGGGTTGCTCTG
GAAAACTCATTTGCACCACTGCTGTGCCTTGGAATGCTAGTTGGAGTAATAAATCTCTGGAACAGATTTG
GAATCACACGACCTGGATGGAGTGGGACAGAGAAATTAACAATTACACAAGCTTAATACACTCCTTAATT
GAAGAATCGCAAAACCAGCAAGAAAAGAATGAACAAGAATTATTGGAATTAGATAAATGGGCAAGTTTGT
GGAATTGGTTTAACATAACAAATTGGCTGTGGTATATAAAATTATTCATAATGATAGTAGGAGGCTTGGT
AGGTTTAAGAATAGTTTTTGCTGTACTTTCTATAGTGAATAGAGTTAGGCAGGGATATTCACCATTATCG
TTTCAGACCCACCTCCCAACCCCGAGGGGACCCATGCATTGCATCTCAATTAGTCAGCAACCAGGTGTGG
AAAGTCCCCAGGCTCCCCAGCAGGCAGAAGTATGCAAAGCATGCGTCTCAATTAGTCAGCAACCATAGTC
CCGCCCCTAACTCCGCCCATCCCGCCCCTAACTCCGCCCAGTTCCGCCCATTCTCCGCCCCATGGCTGAC
TAATTTTTTTTATTTATGCAGAGGCCGAGGCCGCCTCGGCCTCTGAGCTATTCCAGAAGTAGTGAGGAGG
CTTTTTTGGAGGCCTAGGCTTTTGCAAAAAGCTTTCTAGAGGTACCACCGGAGCTTACCATGACCGAGTA
CAAGCCCACGGTGCGCCTCGCCACCCGCGACGACGTCCCCAGGGCCGTACGCACCCTCGCCGCCGCGTTC
GCCGACTACCCCGCCACGCGCCACACCGTCGATCCGGACCGCCACATCGAGCGGGTCACCGAGCTGCAAG
AACTCTTCCTCACGCGCGTCGGGCTCGACATCGGCAAGGTGTGGGTCGCGGACGACGGCGCCGCCGTGGC
GGTCTGGACCACGCCGGAGAGCGTCGAAGCGGGGGCGGTGTTCGCCGAGATCGGCCCGCGCATGGCCGAG
TTGAGCGGTTCCCGGCTGGCCGCGCAGCAACAGATGGAAGGCCTCCTGGCGCCGCACCGGCCCAAGGAGC
CCGCGTGGTTCCTGGCCACCGTCGGCGTCTCGCCCGACCACCAGGGCAAGGGTCTGGGCAGCGCCGTCGT
GCTCCCCGGAGTGGAGGCGGCCGAGCGCGCCGGGGTGCCCGCCTTCCTGGAGACCTCCGCGCCCCGCAAC
CTCCCCTTCTACGAGCGGCTCGGCTTCACCGTCACCGCCGACGTCGAGGTGCCCGAAGGACCGCGCACCT
GGTGCATGACCCGCAAGCCCGGTGCCAGTTAACGAATTCTAGATCTTGAGACAAATGGCAGTATTCATCC
ACAATTTTAAAAGAAAAGGGGGGATTGGGGGGTACAGTGCAGGGGAAAGAATAGTAGACATAATAGCAAC
AGACATACAAACTAAAGAATTACAAAAACAAATTACAAAAATTCAAAATTTTCGGGTTTATTACAGGGAC
AGCAGAGATCCACTTTGGCGCCGGCTCGAGGCCTGCAGGTGCAAAGATGGATAAAGTTTTAAACAGAGAG
GAATCTTTGCAGCTAATGGACCTTCTAGGTCTTGAAAGGAGTGGGAATTGGCTCCGGTGCCCGTCAGTGG
GCAGAGCGCACATCGCCCACAGTCCCCGAGAAGTTGGGGGGAGGGGTCGGCAATTGAACCGGTGCCTAGA
GAAGGTGGCGCGGGGTAAACTGGGAAAGTGATGTCGTGTACTGGCTCCGCCTTTTTCCCGAGGGTGGGGG
AGAACCGTATATAAGTGCAGTAGTCGCCGTGAACGTTCTTTTTCGCAACGGGTTTGCCGCCAGAACACAG
GTAAGTGCCGTGTGTGGTTCCCGCGGGCCTGGCCTCTTTACGGGTTATGGCCCTTGCGTGCCTTGAATTA
CTTCCACCTGGCTGCAGTACGTGATTCTTGATCCCGAGCTTCGGGTTGGAAGTGGGTGGGAGAGTTCGAG
GCCTTGCGCTTAAGGAGCCCCTTCGCCTCGTGCTTGAGTTGAGGCCTGGCCTGGGCGCTGGGGCCGCCGC
GTGCGAATCTGGTGGCACCTTCGCGCCTGTCTCGCTGCTTTCGATAAGTCTCTAGCCATTTAAAATTTTT
GATGACCTGCTGCGACGCTTTTTTTCTGGCAAGATAGTCTTGTAAATGCGGGCCAAGATCTGCACACTGG
TATTTCGGTTTTTGGGGCCGCGGGCGGCGACGGGGCCCGTGCGTCCCAGCGCACATGTTCGGCGAGGCGG
GGCCTGCGAGCGCGGCCACCGAGAATCGGACGGGGGTAGTCTCAAGCTGGCCGGCCTGCTCTGGTGCCTG
GCCTCGCGCCGCCGTGTATCGCCCCGCCCTGGGCGGCAAGGCTGGCCCGGTCGGCACCAGTTGCGTGAGC
GGAAAGATGGCCGCTTCCCGGCCCTGCTGCAGGGAGCTCAAAATGGAGGACGCGGCGCTCGGGAGAGCGG
GCGGGTGAGTCACCCACACAAAGGAAAAGGGCCTTTCCGTCCTCAGCCGTCGCTTCATGTGACTCCACGG
AGTACCGGGCGCCGTCCAGGCACCTCGATTAGTTCTCGAGCTTTTGGAGTACGTCGTCTTTAGGTTGGGG
GGAGGGGTTTTATGCGATGGAGTTTCCCCACACTGAGTGGGTGGAGACTGAAGTTAGGCCAGCTTGGCAC
TTGATGTAATTCTCCTTGGAATTTGCCCTTTTTGAGTTTGGATCTTGGTTCATTCTCAAGCCTCAGACAG
TGGTTCAAAGTTTTTTTCTTCCATTTCAGGTGTCGTGAGGCTAGCACCGCCACCATGAGCACAGTGGAAG
AGGATTCTGACACAGTAACAGTAGAAACTGTGAACTCTGTGACTTTGACTCAGGACACAGAAGGGAATCT
CATTCTTCACTGCCCTCAGAATGAAGCGGATGAAATAGACTCAGAAGATAGTATTGAACCTCCACATAAA
AGGCTTTGTTTGTCCTCTGAGGATGATCAGAGTATTGATGATTCTACTCCTTGCATATCAGTTGTTGCAC
TTCCACTTTCAGAAAATGATCAGAGCTTTGAAGTGACCATGACTGCAACCACAGAAGTAGCAGATGATGA
GGTTACTGAGGGGACTGTGACACAGATACAGATTTTGCAGAATGAGCAACTAGATGAAATATCTCCCTTG
GGTAACGAGGAAGTTTCAGCAGTTAGCCAAGCATGGTTTACAACTAAAGAAGATAAGGATTCTCTGACTA
ATAAAGGACATAAATGGAAGCAGGGGATGTGGTCCAAGGAAGAAATTGATATTTTGATGAACAATATTGA
ACGCTATCTTAAGGCACGCGGAATAAAAGATGCTACAGAAATCATCTTTGAGATGTCAAAAGACGAAAGA
AAAGATTTCTACAGGACTATAGCATGGGGTCTGAACCGGCCTTTGTTTGCAGTTTATAGAAGAGTGCTTC
GCATGTATGATGACAGAAACCATGTGGGAAAATATACACCTGAAGAAATTGAGAAGCTCAAGGAGCTCCG
GATAAAGCATGGCAATGACTGGGCAACAATAGGGGCGGCGCTAGGAAGAAGTGCATCTTCTGTCAAAGAT
CGGTGCCGACTGATGAAGGATACTTGCAACACAGGGAAGTGGACAGAAGAAGAAGAAAAGAGACTTGCAG
AAGTGGTTCATGAGTTGACAAGCACTGAGCCAGGTGACATAGTCACACAGGGTGTGTCTTGGGCAGCTGT
GGCTGAACGAGTCGGTACCCGCTCAGAAAAGCAATGTCGTTCTAAATGGCTCAACTACCTGAATTGGAAA
CAGAGTGGGGGTACTGAATGGACCAAGGAAGATGAAATCAATCTCATCCTCAGGATAGCAGAACTTGATG
TAGCTGATGAAAATGACATTAACTGGGATCTGTTAGCTGAGGGATGGAGTAGTGTCCGTTCACCACAATG
GCTACGAAGTAAATGGTGGACCATCAAAAGGCAAATTGCAAACCATAAGGATGTTTCGTTCCCTGTCTTA
ATAAAAGGTCTTAAACAGTTACATGAGAACCAAAAAAACAACCCAACGCTTTTGGAGAATAAATCAGGAT
CTGGAGTTCCAAACAGTAATACCAATTCCAGTGTGCAGCATGTTCAGATAAGAGTTGCCCGCTTGGAAGA
TAATACAGCCATCTCTTCTAGCCCCATGGCAGCATTGCAGATTCCAGTCCAGATCACCCATGTTTCTTCA
GCAGACTCTCCTGCTACCGTTGACTCAGAAACAATAACACTAAACAGTGGAACACTACAGACATTTGAGA
TTCTTCCCTCTTTCCATCTACAGCCCACTGGCACTCCAGGCACCTACCTACTTCAAACAAGCTCAAGCCA
AGGCCTTCCCCTAACTCTGACTGCTAGTCCCACAGTAACCCTGACAGCTGCTGCTCCTGCTTCTCCTGAA
CAGATTATTGTTCATGCTTTATCCCCAGAACATTTGTTGAACACAAGTGATAATGTTACAGTGCAGTGTC
ACACACCAAGAGTCATCATTCAGACTGTTGCCACAGAGGACATCACTTCTTCCATATCCCAAGCAGAACT
GACAGTCGATAGTGATATTCAGTCATCTGATTTTCCTGAGCCTCCAGACGCCCTAGAAGCAGACACTTTC
CCAGATGAAATTCATCACCCTAAGATGACTGTGGAGCCATCATTTAATGATGCTCATGTATCCAAATTCA
GTGACCAAAATAGCACAGAACTGATGAATAGTGTTATGGTCAGAACAGAAGAAGAAATCTCTGACACCGA
CCTTAAACAAGAGGAATCACCCTCTGATTTAGCCAGTGCTTATGTTACTGAGGGTTTAGAGTCTCCCACT
ATAGAAGAACAAGTTGATCAAACAATTGATGATGAAACAATACTTATCGTTCCTTCACCACATGGCTTTA
TCCAGGCATCTGATGTTATAGATACTGAATCTGTCTTGCCTTTGACAACACTAACAGATCCCATACTCCA
ACATCATCAGGAAGAATCAAATATCATTGGATCATCCTTGGGCAGTCCTGTTTCAGAAGATTCAAAGGAT
GTCGAAGATTTGGTAAACTGTCATTAGTAATGAACTAGTCCGTAACTTGAAAGTATTTCGATTTCTTGGC
TTTATATATCTTGTGGAAAGGACGATTCTATTAGTGTAGTAACGGTATTACGCGTTAAGTCGACAATCAA
CCTCTGGATTACAAAATTTGTGAAAGATTGACTGGTATTCTTAACTATGTTGCTCCTTTTACGCTATGTG
GATACGCTGCTTTAATGCCTTTGTATCATGCTATTGCTTCCCGTATGGCTTTCATTTTCTCCTCCTTGTA
TAAATCCTGGTTGCTGTCTCTTTATGAGGAGTTGTGGCCCGTTGTCAGGCAACGTGGCGTGGTGTGCACT
GTGTTTGCTGACGCAACCCCCACTGGTTGGGGCATTGCCACCACCTGTCAGCTCCTTTCCGGGACTTTCG
CTTTCCCCCTCCCTATTGCCACGGCGGAACTCATCGCCGCCTGCCTTGCCCGCTGCTGGACAGGGGCTCG
GCTGTTGGGCACTGACAATTCCGTGGTGTTGTCGGGGAAATCATCGTCCTTTCCTTGGCTGCTCGCCTGT
GTTGCCACCTGGATTCTGCGCGGGACGTCCTTCTGCTACGTCCCTTCGGCCCTCAATCCAGCGGACCTTC
CTTCCCGCGGCCTGCTGCCGGCTCTGCGGCCTCTTCCGCGTCTTCGCCTTCGCCCTCAGACGAGTCGGAT
CTCCCTTTGGGCCGCCTCCCCGCGTCGACTTTAAGACCAATGACTTACAAGGCAGCTGTAGATCTTAGCC
ACTTTTTAAAAGAAAAGGGGGGACTGGAAGGGCTAATTCACTCCCAACGAAGACAAGATCTGCTTTTTGC
TTGTACTGGGTCTCTCTGGTTAGACCAGATCTGAGCCTGGGAGCTCTCTGGCTAACTAGGGAACCCACTG
CTTAAGCCTCAATAAAGCTTGCCTTGAGTGCTTCAAGTAGTGTGTGCCCGTCTGTTGTGTGACTCTGGTA
ACTAGAGATCCCTCAGACCCTTTTAGTCAGTGTGGAAAATCTCTAGCAGTACGTATAGTAGTTCATGTCA
TCTTATTATTCAGTATTTATAACTTGCAAAGAAATGAATATCAGAGAGTGAGAGGAACTTGTTTATTGCA
GCTTATAATGGTTACAAATAAAGCAATAGCATCACAAATTTCACAAATAAAGCATTTTTTTCACTGCATT
CTAGTTGTGGTTTGTCCAAACTCATCAATGTATCTTATCATGTCTGGCTCTAGCTATCCCGCCCCTAACT
CCGCCCATCCCGCCCCTAACTCCGCCCAGTTCCGCCCATTCTCCGCCCCATGGCTGACTAATTTTTTTTA
TTTATGCAGAGGCCGAGGCCGCCTCGGCCTCTGAGCTATTCCAGAAGTAGTGAGGAGGCTTTTTTGGAGG
CCTAGGGACGTACCCAATTCGCCCTATAGTGAGTCGTATTACGCGCGCTCACTGGCCGTCGTTTTACAAC
GTCGTGACTGGGAAAACCCTGGCGTTACCCAACTTAATCGCCTTGCAGCACATCCCCCTTTCGCCAGCTG
GCGTAATAGCGAAGAGGCCCGCACCGATCGCCCTTCCCAACAGTTGCGCAGCCTGAATGGCGAATGGG
[124 nt withheld, positions 7979-8102]
C
[91 nt withheld, positions 8104-8194]
A
[49 nt withheld, positions 8196-8244]
CCTTTGACGTTGGAGTCCACGTTCTTT
[37 nt withheld, positions 8272-8308]
ACCCTATCTCGGTCTATTCTTTTGATTTATAAGGGATTTTGCCGATTTCGGCCTATTGGTTAAAAAATGA
GCTGATTTAACAAAAATTTAACGCGAATTTTAACAAAATATTAACGCTTACAATTTAGGTGGCACTTTTC
GGGGAAATGTGCGCGGAACCCCTATTTGTTTATTTTTCTAAATACATTCAAATATGTATCCGCTCATGAG
ACAATAACCCTGATAAATGCTTCAATAATATTGAAAAAGGAAGAGTATGAGTATTCAACATTTCCGTGTC
GCCCTTATTCCCTTTTTTGCGGCATTTTGCCTTCCTGTTTTTGCTCACCCAGAAACGCTGGTGAAAGTAA
AAGATGCTGAAGATCAGTTGGGTGCACGAGTGGGTTACATCGAACTGGATCTCAACAGCGGTAAGATCCT
TGAGAGTTTTCGCCCCGAAGAACGTTTTCCAATGATGAGCACTTTTAAAGTTCTGCTATGTGGCGCGGTA
TTATCCCGTATTGACGCCGGGCAAGAGCAACTCGGTCGCCGCATACACTATTCTCAGAATGACTTGGTTG
AGTACTCACCAGTCACAGAAAAGCATCTTACGGATGGCATGACAGTAAGAGAATTATGCAGTGCTGCCAT
AACCATGAGTGATAACACTGCGGCCAACTTACTTCTGACAACGATCGGAGGACCGAAGGAGCTAACCGCT
TTTTTGCACAACATGGGGGATCATGTAACTCGCCTTGATCGTTGGGAACCGGAGCTGAATGAAGCCATAC
CAAACGACGAGCGTGACACCACGATGCCTGTAGCAATGGCAACAACGTTGCGCAAACTATTAACTGGCGA
ACTACTTACTCTAGCTTCCCGGCAACAATTAATAGACTGGATGGAGGCGGATAAAGTTGCAGGACCACTT
CTGCGCTCGGCCCTTCCGGCTGGCTGGTTTATTGCTGATAAATCTGGAGCCGGTGAGCGTGGGTCTCGCG
GTATCATTGCAGCACTGGGGCCAGATGGTAAGCCCTCCCGTATCGTAGTTATCTACACGACGGGGAGTCA
GGCAACTATGGATGAACGAAATAGACAGATCGCTGAGATAGGTGCCTCACTGATTAAGCATTGGTAACTG
TCAGACCAAGTTTACTCATATATACTTTAGATTGATTTAAAACTTCATTTTTAATTTAAAAGGATCTAGG
TGAAGATCCTTTTTGATAATCTCATGACCAAAATCCCTTAACGTGAGTTTTCGTTCCACTGAGCGTCAGA
CCCCGTAGAAAAGATCAAAGGATCTTCTTGAGATCCTTTTTTTCTGCGCGTAATCTGCTGCTTGCAAACA
AAAAAACCACCGCTACCAGCGGTGGTTTGTTTGCCGGATCAAGAGCTACCAACTCTTTTTCCGAAGGTAA
CTGGCTTCAGCAGAGCGCAGATACCAAATACTGTTCTTCTAGTGTAGCCGTAGTTAGGCCACCACTTCAA
GAACTCTGTAGCACCGCCTACATACCTCGCTCTGCTAATCCTGTTACCAGTGGCTGCTGCCAGTGGCGAT
AAGTCGTGTCTTACCGGGTTGGACTCAAGACGATAGTTACCGGATAAGGCGCAGCGGTCGGGCTGAACGG
GGGGTTCGTGCACACAGCCCAGCTTGGAGCGAACGACCTACACCGAACTGAGATACCTACAGCGTGAGCT
ATGAGAAAGCGCCACGCTTCCCGAAGGGAGAAAGGCGGACAGGTATCCGGTAAGCGGCAGGGTCGGAACA
GGAGAGCGCACGAGGGAGCTTCCAGGGGGAAACGCCTGGTATCTTTATAGTCCTGTCGGGTTTCGCCACC
TCTGACTTGAGCGTCGATTTTTGTGATGCTCGTCAGGGGGGCGGAGCCTATGGAAAAACGCCAGCAACGC
GGCCTTTTTACGGTTCCTGGCCTTTTGCTGGCCTTTTGCTCACATGTTCTTTCCTGCGTTATCCCCTGAT
TCTGTGGATAACCGTATTACCGCCTTTGAGTGAGCTGATACCGCTCGCCGCAGCCGAACGACCGAGCGCA
GCGAGTCAGTGAGCGAGGAAGCGGAAGAGCGCCCAATACGCAAACCGCCTCTCCCCGCGCGTTGGCCGAT
TCATTAATGCAGCTGGCACGACAGGTTTCCCGACTGGAAAGCGGGCAGTGAGCGCAACGCAATTAATGTG
AGTTAGCTCACTCATTAGGCACCCCAGGCTTTACACTTTATGCTTCCGGCTCGTATGTTGTGTGGAATTG
TGAGCGGATAACAATTTCACACAGGAAACAGCTATGACCATGATTACGCCAAGCGCGCAATTAACCCTCA
CTAAAGGGAACAAAAGCTGGAGCTGCAAGC
Features (pLannotate 1.2.2; 31 found; start..end, strand, type, name):
      5..231     +  promoter       RSV promoter: Rous sarcoma virus enhancer/promoter
    232..412     +  LTR            5' LTR (truncated): truncated 5' long terminal repeat (LTR) from HIV-1
    459..584     +  misc_feature   HIV-1 Ψ: packaging signal of human immunodeficiency virus type 1
    568..931     +  CDS            HIV-1 gag (fragment): gag protein from human immunodeficiency virus 1; gag
   1077..1310    +  misc_feature   RRE: The Rev response element (RRE) of HIV-1 allows for Rev-dependent mRNA export from the nucleus to the cytoplasm.
   1687..1713    +  CDS            Rev (fragment): human immunodeficiency virus 1 (HIV-1) Rev protein; rev; enhances nuclear export of unspliced and incompletely spliced viral mRNAs
   1720..1743    +  promoter       SV40 promoter (fragment): SV40 early promoter
   1744..1815    +  promoter       SV40 promoter (fragment): SV40 enhancer and early promoter
   1839..1974    +  rep_origin     SV40 ori: SV40 origin of replication
   2020..2616    +  CDS            PuroR (fragment): puromycin N-acetyltransferase; pac from Streptomyces; confers resistance to puromycin
   2665..2782    +  misc_feature   cPPT/CTS: central polypurine tract and central termination sequence of HIV-1
   2847..2913    +  CDS            small t antigen (fragment): SV40 (simian virus 40) small t antigen
   2920..4098    +  promoter       EF-1α promoter: strong constitutive promoter for human elongation factor EF-1α
   4115..6394    +  CDS            DMTF1: DMTF1_HUMAN - Also known as DMP1. Experimental evidence at protein level: Swiss-Prot protein existence level 1. Transcriptional activator which activates the CDKN2A/ARF locus in response to Ras-Raf signaling, thereby promoting p53/TP53- dependent growth arrest (By similarity). Binds to the consensus sequence 5'-CCCG[GT]ATGT-3' (By similarity). Isoform 1 may cooperate with MYB to activate transcription of the ANPEP gene. Isoform 2 may antagonize transcriptional activation by isoform 1. From Homo sapiens (Human).
   6410..6463    +  promoter       U6 promoter (fragment): RNA polymerase III promoter for human U6 snRNA
   6505..7093    +  misc_feature   WPRE: woodchuck hepatitis virus posttranscriptional regulatory element
   7144..7163    +  misc_feature   cPPT/CTS (fragment): central polypurine tract and central termination sequence of HIV-1
   7165..7398    +  LTR            3' LTR (ΔU3): self-inactivating 3' long terminal repeat (LTR) from HIV-1
   7476..7597    +  polyA_signal   SV40 poly(A) signal: SV40 polyadenylation signal
   7637..7772    +  rep_origin     SV40 ori: SV40 origin of replication
   7793..7811    -  promoter       T7 promoter: promoter for bacteriophage T7 RNA polymerase
   7819..7974    +  CDS            lacZα (fragment): LacZα fragment of β-galactosidase; lacZ fragment
   7979..8407    +  rep_origin     f1 ori (sequence partly withheld): f1 bacteriophage origin of replication; arrow indicates direction of (+) strand synthesis
   8460..8564    +  promoter       AmpR promoter: bla
   8565..9425    +  CDS            AmpR: β-lactamase; bla; confers resistance to ampicillin, carbenicillin, and related antibiotics
   9596..10184   +  rep_origin     ori: high-copy-number ColE1/pMB1/pBR322/pUC origin of replication
  10367..10459   +  CDS            lacI (fragment): lac repressor; lacI; The lac repressor binds to the lac operator to inhibit transcription in E. coli. This inhibition can be relieved by adding lactose or isopropyl-β-D-thiogalactopyranoside (IPTG).
  10472..10493   +  protein_bind   CAP binding site: CAP binding activates transcription in the presence of cAMP. E. coli catabolite activator protein
  10508..10538   +  promoter       lac promoter: promoter for the E. coli lac operon
  10542..10564   +  protein_bind   lac operator (fragment): The lac repressor binds to the lac operator to inhibit transcription in E. coli. This inhibition can be relieved by adding lactose or isopropyl-β-D-thiogalactopyranoside (IPTG). lac repressor encoded by lacI
  10607..10625   +  promoter       T3 promoter: promoter for bacteriophage T3 RNA polymerase
