[The description below was written by a language model from this plasmid's Addgene catalogue record and pLannotate feature annotations shown in this document.]
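Description:
TFORF2608 is a lentiviral mammalian expression plasmid built on the pLX_TRC317 backbone and carrying the human transcription factor DMTF1 (also known as DMP1). It belongs to a collection of barcoded transcription factor ORF vectors. In bacteria it is maintained through a high-copy ColE1/pUC-type origin and selected with ampicillin via the β-lactamase gene. An f1 origin and remnants of a lac/lacZα cloning region with T7 and T3 promoters are also present in the backbone. The depositor notes that the plasmid may recombine, which is a known issue for LTR-containing vectors.

The viral portion has a third-generation, self-inactivating layout. An RSV promoter drives a truncated HIV-1 5' LTR, followed by the Ψ packaging signal with a gag fragment, the RRE for Rev-dependent export of the genomic RNA, and a cPPT/CTS element. The region ends in a ΔU3 3' LTR, with an SV40 polyadenylation signal downstream. Two expression units sit between the LTRs. An SV40 early promoter drives puromycin N-acetyltransferase, allowing selection of transduced cells. Downstream, the strong constitutive EF-1α promoter drives the DMTF1 ORF, which was synthesized and is annotated as matching the human protein. A WPRE follows the ORF to enhance transcript stability and expression. The record says each vector carries a unique 24-bp barcode, but the barcode is not annotated in the feature table. The recorded insert size is slightly larger than the annotated coding region, so the barcode may lie in the short interval between the ORF and the WPRE, where a small U6-like fragment was also detected.

The construct is intended for stable overexpression of DMTF1, particularly in pooled screens where barcode readout identifies which transcription factor each cell received, for example in directed differentiation studies.
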