Addgene plasmid #144051: TFORF2608
Purpose: Lentiviral vector for overexpressing transcription factor ORFs with unique 24-bp barcodes. Barcodes facilitate identification of transcription factors in pooled screens.
Depositing lab: Feng Zhang. Depositing organization: Broad Institute. Publication: A transcription factor atlas of directed differentiation. Joung J, Ma S, Tay T, Geiger-Schuller KR, Kirchgatterer PC, Verdine VK, Guo B, Arias-Garcia MA, Allen WE, Singh A, Kuksenko O, Abudayyeh OO, Gootenberg JS, Fu Z, Macrae RK, Buenrostro JD, Regev A, Zhang F. Cell. 2023 Jan 5;186(1):209-229.e26. doi: 10.1016/j.cell.2022.11.026. PubMed 36608654.
Backbone
  Vector backbone: pLX_TRC317
  Backbone manufacturer: Broad Institute Genetic Perturbation Platform
  Backbone size w/o insert (bp): 8264
  Vector type: Mammalian Expression, Lentiviral
  Selectable markers: Puromycin
Growth in bacteria
  Bacterial resistance: Ampicillin, 100 μg/mL
  Growth temperature: 37°C
  Growth strain: NEB Stable
  Copy number: High Copy
Gene/Insert
  Gene/Insert name: DMTF1
  Species: H. sapiens (human)
  Insert size (bp): 2384
  Entrez Gene: DMTF1 (a.k.a. DMP1, DMTF, hDMP1)
  Promoter: EF1a
  Cloning method: Unknown
  Sequencing primers: 5′ GGGTGGAGACTGAAGTTAGGCCAG; 3′ CACATAGCGTAAAAGGAGCAACATAG
Terms and licenses: Academic/Nonprofit Terms; Industry Terms: Not Available to Industry
Depositor comments: NM_001142327,XM_011516737,NM_021145,XM_011516735,XM_017012865,ENST00000331242,ENST00000394703 . The transcription factor ORF portion of this plasmid was synthesized by Genewiz. Please test multiple small colonies in case of plasmid recombination. To make this collection available in a timely manner, a portion of this collection was not fully sequenced by Addgene. If an Addgene verified full plasmid sequence is not available, please contact us prior to placing an order to request the full sequence.
How to cite: TFORF2608 was a gift from Feng Zhang (Addgene plasmid # 144051 ; http://n2t.net/addgene:144051 ; RRID:Addgene_144051)
