>Addgene plasmid #144051 | TFORF2608 | depositor partial sequence | sequence record 284277 | Insert
ACCGCCACCATGAGCACAGTGGAAGAGGATTCTGACACAGTAACAGTAGAAACTGTGAACTCTGTGACTT
TGACTCAGGACACAGAAGGGAATCTCATTCTTCACTGCCCTCAGAATGAAGCGGATGAAATAGACTCAGA
AGATAGTATTGAACCTCCACATAAAAGGCTTTGTTTGTCCTCTGAGGATGATCAGAGTATTGATGATTCT
ACTCCTTGCATATCAGTTGTTGCACTTCCACTTTCAGAAAATGATCAGAGCTTTGAAGTGACCATGACTG
CAACCACAGAAGTAGCAGATGATGAGGTTACTGAGGGGACTGTGACACAGATACAGATTTTGCAGAATGA
GCAACTAGATGAAATATCTCCCTTGGGTAACGAGGAAGTTTCAGCAGTTAGCCAAGCATGGTTTACAACT
AAAGAAGATAAGGATTCTCTGACTAATAAAGGACATAAATGGAAGCAGGGGATGTGGTCCAAGGAAGAAA
TTGATATTTTGATGAACAATATTGAACGCTATCTTAAGGCACGCGGAATAAAAGATGCTACAGAAATCAT
CTTTGAGATGTCAAAAGACGAAAGAAAAGATTTCTACAGGACTATAGCATGGGGTCTGAACCGGCCTTTG
TTTGCAGTTTATAGAAGAGTGCTTCGCATGTATGATGACAGAAACCATGTGGGAAAATATACACCTGAAG
AAATTGAGAAGCTCAAGGAGCTCCGGATAAAGCATGGCAATGACTGGGCAACAATAGGGGCGGCGCTAGG
AAGAAGTGCATCTTCTGTCAAAGATCGGTGCCGACTGATGAAGGATACTTGCAACACAGGGAAGTGGACA
GAAGAAGAAGAAAAGAGACTTGCAGAAGTGGTTCATGAGTTGACAAGCACTGAGCCAGGTGACATAGTCA
CACAGGGTGTGTCTTGGGCAGCTGTGGCTGAACGAGTCGGTACCCGCTCAGAAAAGCAATGTCGTTCTAA
ATGGCTCAACTACCTGAATTGGAAACAGAGTGGGGGTACTGAATGGACCAAGGAAGATGAAATCAATCTC
ATCCTCAGGATAGCAGAACTTGATGTAGCTGATGAAAATGACATTAACTGGGATCTGTTAGCTGAGGGAT
GGAGTAGTGTCCGTTCACCACAATGGCTACGAAGTAAATGGTGGACCATCAAAAGGCAAATTGCAAACCA
TAAGGATGTTTCGTTCCCTGTCTTAATAAAAGGTCTTAAACAGTTACATGAGAACCAAAAAAACAACCCA
ACGCTTTTGGAGAATAAATCAGGATCTGGAGTTCCAAACAGTAATACCAATTCCAGTGTGCAGCATGTTC
AGATAAGAGTTGCCCGCTTGGAAGATAATACAGCCATCTCTTCTAGCCCCATGGCAGCATTGCAGATTCC
AGTCCAGATCACCCATGTTTCTTCAGCAGACTCTCCTGCTACCGTTGACTCAGAAACAATAACACTAAAC
AGTGGAACACTACAGACATTTGAGATTCTTCCCTCTTTCCATCTACAGCCCACTGGCACTCCAGGCACCT
ACCTACTTCAAACAAGCTCAAGCCAAGGCCTTCCCCTAACTCTGACTGCTAGTCCCACAGTAACCCTGAC
AGCTGCTGCTCCTGCTTCTCCTGAACAGATTATTGTTCATGCTTTATCCCCAGAACATTTGTTGAACACA
AGTGATAATGTTACAGTGCAGTGTCACACACCAAGAGTCATCATTCAGACTGTTGCCACAGAGGACATCA
CTTCTTCCATATCCCAAGCAGAACTGACAGTCGATAGTGATATTCAGTCATCTGATTTTCCTGAGCCTCC
AGACGCCCTAGAAGCAGACACTTTCCCAGATGAAATTCATCACCCTAAGATGACTGTGGAGCCATCATTT
AATGATGCTCATGTATCCAAATTCAGTGACCAAAATAGCACAGAACTGATGAATAGTGTTATGGTCAGAA
CAGAAGAAGAAATCTCTGACACCGACCTTAAACAAGAGGAATCACCCTCTGATTTAGCCAGTGCTTATGT
TACTGAGGGTTTAGAGTCTCCCACTATAGAAGAACAAGTTGATCAAACAATTGATGATGAAACAATACTT
ATCGTTCCTTCACCACATGGCTTTATCCAGGCATCTGATGTTATAGATACTGAATCTGTCTTGCCTTTGA
CAACACTAACAGATCCCATACTCCAACATCATCAGGAAGAATCAAATATCATTGGATCATCCTTGGGCAG
TCCTGTTTCAGAAGATTCAAAGGATGTCGAAGATTTGGTAAACTGTCATTAGTAATGAACTAGTCCGTAA
CTTGAAAGTATTTCGATTTCTTGGCTTTATATATCTTGTGGAAAGGACGATTCTATTAGTGTAGTAACGG
TATT
