>Addgene plasmid #144051 | TFORF2608 | depositor partial sequence | sequence record 284278 | Barcode
TTCTATTAGTGTAGTAACGGTATT
